>Addgene plasmid #142800 | TFORF1469 | addgene full sequence | sequence record 462900 | Addgene NGS Result
TTAATGTAGTCTTATGCAATACTCTTGTAGTCTTGCAACATGGTAACGATGAGTTAGCAACATGCCTTAC
AAGGAGAGAAAAAGCACCGTGCATGCCGATTGGTGGAAGTAAGGTGGTACGATCGTGCCTTATTAGGAAG
GCAACAGACGGGTCTGACATGGATTGGACGAACCACTGAATTGCCGCATTGCAGAGATATTGTATTTAAG
TGCCTAGCTCGATACATAAACGGGTCTCTCTGGTTAGACCAGATCTGAGCCTGGGAGCTCTCTGGCTAAC
TAGGGAACCCACTGCTTAAGCCTCAATAAAGCTTGCCTTGAGTGCTTCAAGTAGTGTGTGCCCGTCTGTT
GTGTGACTCTGGTAACTAGAGATCCCTCAGACCCTTTTAGTCAGTGTGGAAAATCTCTAGCAGTGGCGCC
CGAACAGGGACTTGAAAGCGAAAGGGAAACCAGAGGAGCTCTCTCGACGCAGGACTCGGCTTGCTGAAGC
GCGCACGGCAAGAGGCGAGGGGCGGCGACTGGTGAGTACGCCAAAAATTTTGACTAGCGGAGGCTAGAAG
GAGAGAGATGGGTGCGAGAGCGTCAGTATTAAGCGGGGGAGAATTAGATCGCGATGGGAAAAAATTCGGT
TAAGGCCAGGGGGAAAGAAAAAATATAAATTAAAACATATAGTATGGGCAAGCAGGGAGCTAGAACGATT
CGCAGTTAATCCTGGCCTGTTAGAAACATCAGAAGGCTGTAGACAAATACTGGGACAGCTACAACCATCC
CTTCAGACAGGATCAGAAGAACTTAGATCATTATATAATACAGTAGCAACCCTCTATTGTGTGCATCAAA
GGATAGAGATAAAAGACACCAAGGAAGCTTTAGACAAGATAGAGGAAGAGCAAAACAAAAGTAAGACCAC
CGCACAGCAAGCGGCCGCTGATCTTCAGACCTGGAGGAGGAGATATGAGGGACAATTGGAGAAGTGAATT
ATATAAATATAAAGTAGTAAAAATTGAACCATTAGGAGTAGCACCCACCAAGGCAAAGAGAAGAGTGGTG
CAGAGAGAAAAAAGAGCAGTGGGAATAGGAGCTTTGTTCCTTGGGTTCTTGGGAGCAGCAGGAAGCACTA
TGGGCGCAGCGTCAATGACGCTGACGGTACAGGCCAGACAATTATTGTCTGGTATAGTGCAGCAGCAGAA
CAATTTGCTGAGGGCTATTGAGGCGCAACAGCATCTGTTGCAACTCACAGTCTGGGGCATCAAGCAGCTC
CAGGCAAGAATCCTGGCTGTGGAAAGATACCTAAAGGATCAACAGCTCCTGGGGATTTGGGGTTGCTCTG
GAAAACTCATTTGCACCACTGCTGTGCCTTGGAATGCTAGTTGGAGTAATAAATCTCTGGAACAGATTTG
GAATCACACGACCTGGATGGAGTGGGACAGAGAAATTAACAATTACACAAGCTTAATACACTCCTTAATT
GAAGAATCGCAAAACCAGCAAGAAAAGAATGAACAAGAATTATTGGAATTAGATAAATGGGCAAGTTTGT
GGAATTGGTTTAACATAACAAATTGGCTGTGGTATATAAAATTATTCATAATGATAGTAGGAGGCTTGGT
AGGTTTAAGAATAGTTTTTGCTGTACTTTCTATAGTGAATAGAGTTAGGCAGGGATATTCACCATTATCG
TTTCAGACCCACCTCCCAACCCCGAGGGGACCCATGCATTGCATCTCAATTAGTCAGCAACCAGGTGTGG
AAAGTCCCCAGGCTCCCCAGCAGGCAGAAGTATGCAAAGCATGCGTCTCAATTAGTCAGCAACCATAGTC
CCGCCCCTAACTCCGCCCATCCCGCCCCTAACTCCGCCCAGTTCCGCCCATTCTCCGCCCCATGGCTGAC
TAATTTTTTTTATTTATGCAGAGGCCGAGGCCGCCTCGGCCTCTGAGCTATTCCAGAAGTAGTGAGGAGG
CTTTTTTGGAGGCCTAGGCTTTTGCAAAAAGCTTTCTAGAGGTACCACCGGAGCTTACCATGACCGAGTA
CAAGCCCACGGTGCGCCTCGCCACCCGCGACGACGTCCCCAGGGCCGTACGCACCCTCGCCGCCGCGTTC
GCCGACTACCCCGCCACGCGCCACACCGTCGATCCGGACCGCCACATCGAGCGGGTCACCGAGCTGCAAG
AACTCTTCCTCACGCGCGTCGGGCTCGACATCGGCAAGGTGTGGGTCGCGGACGACGGCGCCGCCGTGGC
GGTCTGGACCACGCCGGAGAGCGTCGAAGCGGGGGCGGTGTTCGCCGAGATCGGCCCGCGCATGGCCGAG
TTGAGCGGTTCCCGGCTGGCCGCGCAGCAACAGATGGAAGGCCTCCTGGCGCCGCACCGGCCCAAGGAGC
CCGCGTGGTTCCTGGCCACCGTCGGCGTCTCGCCCGACCACCAGGGCAAGGGTCTGGGCAGCGCCGTCGT
GCTCCCCGGAGTGGAGGCGGCCGAGCGCGCCGGGGTGCCCGCCTTCCTGGAGACCTCCGCGCCCCGCAAC
CTCCCCTTCTACGAGCGGCTCGGCTTCACCGTCACCGCCGACGTCGAGGTGCCCGAAGGACCGCGCACCT
GGTGCATGACCCGCAAGCCCGGTGCCAGTTAACGAATTCTAGATCTTGAGACAAATGGCAGTATTCATCC
ACAATTTTAAAAGAAAAGGGGGGATTGGGGGGTACAGTGCAGGGGAAAGAATAGTAGACATAATAGCAAC
AGACATACAAACTAAAGAATTACAAAAACAAATTACAAAAATTCAAAATTTTCGGGTTTATTACAGGGAC
AGCAGAGATCCACTTTGGCGCCGGCTCGAGGCCTGCAGGTGCAAAGATGGATAAAGTTTTAAACAGAGAG
GAATCTTTGCAGCTAATGGACCTTCTAGGTCTTGAAAGGAGTGGGAATTGGCTCCGGTGCCCGTCAGTGG
GCAGAGCGCACATCGCCCACAGTCCCCGAGAAGTTGGGGGGAGGGGTCGGCAATTGAACCGGTGCCTAGA
GAAGGTGGCGCGGGGTAAACTGGGAAAGTGATGTCGTGTACTGGCTCCGCCTTTTTCCCGAGGGTGGGGG
AGAACCGTATATAAGTGCAGTAGTCGCCGTGAACGTTCTTTTTCGCAACGGGTTTGCCGCCAGAACACAG
GTAAGTGCCGTGTGTGGTTCCCGCGGGCCTGGCCTCTTTACGGGTTATGGCCCTTGCGTGCCTTGAATTA
CTTCCACCTGGCTGCAGTACGTGATTCTTGATCCCGAGCTTCGGGTTGGAAGTGGGTGGGAGAGTTCGAG
GCCTTGCGCTTAAGGAGCCCCTTCGCCTCGTGCTTGAGTTGAGGCCTGGCCTGGGCGCTGGGGCCGCCGC
GTGCGAATCTGGTGGCACCTTCGCGCCTGTCTCGCTGCTTTCGATAAGTCTCTAGCCATTTAAAATTTTT
GATGACCTGCTGCGACGCTTTTTTTCTGGCAAGATAGTCTTGTAAATGCGGGCCAAGATCTGCACACTGG
TATTTCGGTTTTTGGGGCCGCGGGCGGCGACGGGGCCCGTGCGTCCCAGCGCACATGTTCGGCGAGGCGG
GGCCTGCGAGCGCGGCCACCGAGAATCGGACGGGGGTAGTCTCAAGCTGGCCGGCCTGCTCTGGTGCCTG
GCCTCGCGCCGCCGTGTATCGCCCCGCCCTGGGCGGCAAGGCTGGCCCGGTCGGCACCAGTTGCGTGAGC
GGAAAGATGGCCGCTTCCCGGCCCTGCTGCAGGGAGCTCAAAATGGAGGACGCGGCGCTCGGGAGAGCGG
GCGGGTGAGTCACCCACACAAAGGAAAAGGGCCTTTCCGTCCTCAGCCGTCGCTTCATGTGACTCCACGG
AGTACCGGGCGCCGTCCAGGCACCTCGATTAGTTCTCGAGCTTTTGGAGTACGTCGTCTTTAGGTTGGGG
GGAGGGGTTTTATGCGATGGAGTTTCCCCACACTGAGTGGGTGGAGACTGAAGTTAGGCCAGCTTGGCAC
TTGATGTAATTCTCCTTGGAATTTGCCCTTTTTGAGTTTGGATCTTGGTTCATTCTCAAGCCTCAGACAG
TGGTTCAAAGTTTTTTTCTTCCATTTCAGGTGTCGTGAGGCTAGCACCGCCACCATGGATGTGAGGTTCT
ACCCCGCGGCGGCCGGGGACCCTGCCAGCCTGGACTTCGCGCAGTGCCTGGGGTACTACGGCTACAGCAA
GTTTGGAAATAATAATAACTATATGAATATGGCTGAGGCGAACAATGCGTTCTTCGCTGCCAGTGAGCAG
ACATTCCACACACCAAGCCTTGGGGACGAGGAATTCGAAATTCCACCAATCACGCCTCCTCCAGAGTCAG
ACCCTGCCCTAGGCATGCCGGATGTACTGCTACCCTTTCAAGCCCTCAGCGATCCATTGCCTTCCCAGGG
AAGTGAATTCACACCCCAGTTTCCCCCTCAAAGCCTGGACCTCCCTTCCATTACAATCTCAAGAAATCTC
GTGGAACAAGATGGCGTGCTTCATAGCAGTGGGTTGCATATGGATCAGAGCCACACACAAGTGTCCCAGT
ACCGGCAGGATCCCTCCCTGATCATGCGGTCCATCGTCCACATGACCGATGCTGCGCGTTCTGGGGTCAT
GCCTCCTGCCCAGCTCACCACCATCAACCAGTCTCAGCTCAGCGCCCAGTTGGGGTTGAATTTGGGAGGT
GCCAGTATGCCTCACACATCTCCTTCACCTCCAGCAAGCAAATCAGCCACTCCCTCCCCTTCCAGCTCCA
TCAATGAAGAGGATGCTGATGAAGCCAACAGAGCCATTGGAGAGAAAAGAGCTGCTCCAGACTCTGGCAA
GAAGCCCAAGACTCCAAAGAAAAAGAAAAAGAAAGATCCCAATGAGCCACAGAAGCCAGTGTCAGCATAT
GCCCTGTTTTTCAGAGACACACAGGCTGCAATTAAAGGTCAAAACCCCAATGCAACCTTTGGAGAGGTCT
CAAAAATTGTAGCATCTATGTGGGACAGCCTTGGAGAAGAACAAAAGCAGGTATATAAAAGGAAAACAGA
AGCTGCCAAAAAAGAATACCTGAAGGCCCTGGCGGCATACAGGGCCAGCCTCGTTTCTAAGGCTGCTGCT
GAGTCAGCAGAAGCCCAGACCATCCGTTCTGTTCAGCAGACCCTGGCGTCGACCAATCTAACATCCTCTC
TCCTTCTCAACACTCCACTGTCTCAACATGGAACAGTGTCAGCATCACCTCAGACTCTCCAGCAATCCCT
CCCTAGGTCAATCGCTCCCAAACCCTTAACCATGAGACTCCCCATGAACCAGATTGTCACATCAGTCACC
ATTGCAGCCAACATGCCCTCGAACATTGGGGCTCCACTGATAAGCTCCATGGGAACGACCATGGTTGGCT
CAGCACCCTCCACCCAAGTGAGTCCTTCGGTGCAAACCCAGCAGCATCAGATGCAATTGCAGCAGCAGCA
GCAGCAGCAACAACAACAGATGCAACAGATGCAGCAGCAGCAACTCCAGCAGCACCAAATGCATCAGCAA
ATCCAGCAGCAGATGCAGCAGCAGCATTTCCAGCACCACATGCAGCAGCACCTGCAGCAGCAGCAGCAGC
ATCTCCAGCAGCAAATTAATCAACAGCAGCTGCAGCAGCAGCTGCAGCAGCGCCTCCAGCTGCAGCAGCT
GCAACACATGCAGCACCAGTCTCAGCCTTCTCCTCGGCAGCACTCCCCTGTCGCCTCTCAGATAACATCC
CCCATCCCTGCCATCGGGAGCCCCCAGCCAGCCTCTCAGCAGCACCAGTCGCAAATACAGTCTCAGACAC
AGACTCAAGTATTATCGCAGGTCAGTATTTTCTAGTAATGAACTAGTCCGTAACTTGAAAGTATTTCGAT
TTCTTGGCTTTATATATCTTGTGGAAAGGACGAGGTCAACCTATATTGCGATTACTGACGCGTTAAGTCG
ACAATCAACCTCTGGATTACAAAATTTGTGAAAGATTGACTGGTATTCTTAACTATGTTGCTCCTTTTAC
GCTATGTGGATACGCTGCTTTAATGCCTTTGTATCATGCTATTGCTTCCCGTATGGCTTTCATTTTCTCC
TCCTTGTATAAATCCTGGTTGCTGTCTCTTTATGAGGAGTTGTGGCCCGTTGTCAGGCAACGTGGCGTGG
TGTGCACTGTGTTTGCTGACGCAACCCCCACTGGTTGGGGCATTGCCACCACCTGTCAGCTCCTTTCCGG
GACTTTCGCTTTCCCCCTCCCTATTGCCACGGCGGAACTCATCGCCGCCTGCCTTGCCCGCTGCTGGACA
GGGGCTCGGCTGTTGGGCACTGACAATTCCGTGGTGTTGTCGGGGAAATCATCGTCCTTTCCTTGGCTGC
TCGCCTGTGTTGCCACCTGGATTCTGCGCGGGACGTCCTTCTGCTACGTCCCTTCGGCCCTCAATCCAGC
GGACCTTCCTTCCCGCGGCCTGCTGCCGGCTCTGCGGCCTCTTCCGCGTCTTCGCCTTCGCCCTCAGACG
AGTCGGATCTCCCTTTGGGCCGCCTCCCCGCGTCGACTTTAAGACCAATGACTTACAAGGCAGCTGTAGA
TCTTAGCCACTTTTTAAAAGAAAAGGGGGGACTGGAAGGGCTAATTCACTCCCAACGAAGACAAGATCTG
CTTTTTGCTTGTACTGGGTCTCTCTGGTTAGACCAGATCTGAGCCTGGGAGCTCTCTGGCTAACTAGGGA
ACCCACTGCTTAAGCCTCAATAAAGCTTGCCTTGAGTGCTTCAAGTAGTGTGTGCCCGTCTGTTGTGTGA
CTCTGGTAACTAGAGATCCCTCAGACCCTTTTAGTCAGTGTGGAAAATCTCTAGCAGTACGTATAGTAGT
TCATGTCATCTTATTATTCAGTATTTATAACTTGCAAAGAAATGAATATCAGAGAGTGAGAGGAACTTGT
TTATTGCAGCTTATAATGGTTACAAATAAAGCAATAGCATCACAAATTTCACAAATAAAGCATTTTTTTC
ACTGCATTCTAGTTGTGGTTTGTCCAAACTCATCAATGTATCTTATCATGTCTGGCTCTAGCTATCCCGC
CCCTAACTCCGCCCATCCCGCCCCTAACTCCGCCCAGTTCCGCCCATTCTCCGCCCCATGGCTGACTAAT
TTTTTTTATTTATGCAGAGGCCGAGGCCGCCTCGGCCTCTGAGCTATTCCAGAAGTAGTGAGGAGGCTTT
TTTGGAGGCCTAGGGACGTACCCAATTCGCCCTATAGTGAGTCGTATTACGCGCGCTCACTGGCCGTCGT
TTTACAACGTCGTGACTGGGAAAACCCTGGCGTTACCCAACTTAATCGCCTTGCAGCACATCCCCCTTTC
GCCAGCTGGCGTAATAGCGAAGAGGCCCGCACCGATCGCCCTTCCCAACAGTTGCGCAGCCTGAATGGCG
AATGGG
[124 nt withheld, positions 7427-7550]
C
[91 nt withheld, positions 7552-7642]
A
[49 nt withheld, positions 7644-7692]
CCTTTGACGTTGGAGTCCACGTTCTTT
[37 nt withheld, positions 7720-7756]
ACCCTATCTCGGTCTATTCTTTTGATTTATAAGGGATTTTGCCGATTTCGGCCTATTGGTTAAAAAATGA
GCTGATTTAACAAAAATTTAACGCGAATTTTAACAAAATATTAACGCTTACAATTTAGGTGGCACTTTTC
GGGGAAATGTGCGCGGAACCCCTATTTGTTTATTTTTCTAAATACATTCAAATATGTATCCGCTCATGAG
ACAATAACCCTGATAAATGCTTCAATAATATTGAAAAAGGAAGAGTATGAGTATTCAACATTTCCGTGTC
GCCCTTATTCCCTTTTTTGCGGCATTTTGCCTTCCTGTTTTTGCTCACCCAGAAACGCTGGTGAAAGTAA
AAGATGCTGAAGATCAGTTGGGTGCACGAGTGGGTTACATCGAACTGGATCTCAACAGCGGTAAGATCCT
TGAGAGTTTTCGCCCCGAAGAACGTTTTCCAATGATGAGCACTTTTAAAGTTCTGCTATGTGGCGCGGTA
TTATCCCGTATTGACGCCGGGCAAGAGCAACTCGGTCGCCGCATACACTATTCTCAGAATGACTTGGTTG
AGTACTCACCAGTCACAGAAAAGCATCTTACGGATGGCATGACAGTAAGAGAATTATGCAGTGCTGCCAT
AACCATGAGTGATAACACTGCGGCCAACTTACTTCTGACAACGATCGGAGGACCGAAGGAGCTAACCGCT
TTTTTGCACAACATGGGGGATCATGTAACTCGCCTTGATCGTTGGGAACCGGAGCTGAATGAAGCCATAC
CAAACGACGAGCGTGACACCACGATGCCTGTAGCAATGGCAACAACGTTGCGCAAACTATTAACTGGCGA
ACTACTTACTCTAGCTTCCCGGCAACAATTAATAGACTGGATGGAGGCGGATAAAGTTGCAGGACCACTT
CTGCGCTCGGCCCTTCCGGCTGGCTGGTTTATTGCTGATAAATCTGGAGCCGGTGAGCGTGGGTCTCGCG
GTATCATTGCAGCACTGGGGCCAGATGGTAAGCCCTCCCGTATCGTAGTTATCTACACGACGGGGAGTCA
GGCAACTATGGATGAACGAAATAGACAGATCGCTGAGATAGGTGCCTCACTGATTAAGCATTGGTAACTG
TCAGACCAAGTTTACTCATATATACTTTAGATTGATTTAAAACTTCATTTTTAATTTAAAAGGATCTAGG
TGAAGATCCTTTTTGATAATCTCATGACCAAAATCCCTTAACGTGAGTTTTCGTTCCACTGAGCGTCAGA
CCCCGTAGAAAAGATCAAAGGATCTTCTTGAGATCCTTTTTTTCTGCGCGTAATCTGCTGCTTGCAAACA
AAAAAACCACCGCTACCAGCGGTGGTTTGTTTGCCGGATCAAGAGCTACCAACTCTTTTTCCGAAGGTAA
CTGGCTTCAGCAGAGCGCAGATACCAAATACTGTTCTTCTAGTGTAGCCGTAGTTAGGCCACCACTTCAA
GAACTCTGTAGCACCGCCTACATACCTCGCTCTGCTAATCCTGTTACCAGTGGCTGCTGCCAGTGGCGAT
AAGTCGTGTCTTACCGGGTTGGACTCAAGACGATAGTTACCGGATAAGGCGCAGCGGTCGGGCTGAACGG
GGGGTTCGTGCACACAGCCCAGCTTGGAGCGAACGACCTACACCGAACTGAGATACCTACAGCGTGAGCT
ATGAGAAAGCGCCACGCTTCCCGAAGGGAGAAAGGCGGACAGGTATCCGGTAAGCGGCAGGGTCGGAACA
GGAGAGCGCACGAGGGAGCTTCCAGGGGGAAACGCCTGGTATCTTTATAGTCCTGTCGGGTTTCGCCACC
TCTGACTTGAGCGTCGATTTTTGTGATGCTCGTCAGGGGGGCGGAGCCTATGGAAAAACGCCAGCAACGC
GGCCTTTTTACGGTTCCTGGCCTTTTGCTGGCCTTTTGCTCACATGTTCTTTCCTGCGTTATCCCCTGAT
TCTGTGGATAACCGTATTACCGCCTTTGAGTGAGCTGATACCGCTCGCCGCAGCCGAACGACCGAGCGCA
GCGAGTCAGTGAGCGAGGAAGCGGAAGAGCGCCCAATACGCAAACCGCCTCTCCCCGCGCGTTGGCCGAT
TCATTAATGCAGCTGGCACGACAGGTTTCCCGACTGGAAAGCGGGCAGTGAGCGCAACGCAATTAATGTG
AGTTAGCTCACTCATTAGGCACCCCAGGCTTTACACTTTATGCTTCCGGCTCGTATGTTGTGTGGAATTG
TGAGCGGATAACAATTTCACACAGGAAACAGCTATGACCATGATTACGCCAAGCGCGCAATTAACCCTCA
CTAAAGGGAACAAAAGCTGGAGCTGCAAGC
Features (pLannotate 1.2.2; 31 found; start..end, strand, type, name):
      5..231     +  promoter       RSV promoter: Rous sarcoma virus enhancer/promoter
    232..412     +  LTR            5' LTR (truncated): truncated 5' long terminal repeat (LTR) from HIV-1
    459..584     +  misc_feature   HIV-1 Ψ: packaging signal of human immunodeficiency virus type 1
    568..931     +  CDS            HIV-1 gag (fragment): gag protein from human immunodeficiency virus 1; gag
   1077..1310    +  misc_feature   RRE: The Rev response element (RRE) of HIV-1 allows for Rev-dependent mRNA export from the nucleus to the cytoplasm.
   1687..1713    +  CDS            Rev (fragment): human immunodeficiency virus 1 (HIV-1) Rev protein; rev; enhances nuclear export of unspliced and incompletely spliced viral mRNAs
   1720..1743    +  promoter       SV40 promoter (fragment): SV40 early promoter
   1744..1815    +  promoter       SV40 promoter (fragment): SV40 enhancer and early promoter
   1839..1974    +  rep_origin     SV40 ori: SV40 origin of replication
   2020..2616    +  CDS            PuroR (fragment): puromycin N-acetyltransferase; pac from Streptomyces; confers resistance to puromycin
   2665..2782    +  misc_feature   cPPT/CTS: central polypurine tract and central termination sequence of HIV-1
   2847..2913    +  CDS            small t antigen (fragment): SV40 (simian virus 40) small t antigen
   2920..4098    +  promoter       EF-1α promoter: strong constitutive promoter for human elongation factor EF-1α
   4115..5842    +  CDS            TOX3: TOX3_HUMAN - Also known as CAGF9, TNRC9. Experimental evidence at protein level: Swiss-Prot protein existence level 1. Transcriptional coactivator of the p300/CBP-mediated transcription complex. Activates transactivation through cAMP response element (CRE) sites. Protects against cell death by inducing antiapoptotic and repressing pro-apoptotic transcripts. Stimulates transcription from the estrogen-responsive or BCL-2 promoters. Required for depolarization-induced transcription activation of the C-FOS promoter in neurons. Associates with chromatin to the estrogen- responsive C3 promoter regio
   5858..5911    +  promoter       U6 promoter (fragment): RNA polymerase III promoter for human U6 snRNA
   5953..6541    +  misc_feature   WPRE: woodchuck hepatitis virus posttranscriptional regulatory element
   6592..6611    +  misc_feature   cPPT/CTS (fragment): central polypurine tract and central termination sequence of HIV-1
   6613..6846    +  LTR            3' LTR (ΔU3): self-inactivating 3' long terminal repeat (LTR) from HIV-1
   6924..7045    +  polyA_signal   SV40 poly(A) signal: SV40 polyadenylation signal
   7085..7220    +  rep_origin     SV40 ori: SV40 origin of replication
   7241..7259    -  promoter       T7 promoter: promoter for bacteriophage T7 RNA polymerase
   7267..7422    +  CDS            lacZα (fragment): LacZα fragment of β-galactosidase; lacZ fragment
   7427..7855    +  rep_origin     f1 ori (sequence partly withheld): f1 bacteriophage origin of replication; arrow indicates direction of (+) strand synthesis
   7908..8012    +  promoter       AmpR promoter: bla
   8013..8873    +  CDS            AmpR: β-lactamase; bla; confers resistance to ampicillin, carbenicillin, and related antibiotics
   9044..9632    +  rep_origin     ori: high-copy-number ColE1/pMB1/pBR322/pUC origin of replication
   9815..9907    +  CDS            lacI (fragment): lac repressor; lacI; The lac repressor binds to the lac operator to inhibit transcription in E. coli. This inhibition can be relieved by adding lactose or isopropyl-β-D-thiogalactopyranoside (IPTG).
   9920..9941    +  protein_bind   CAP binding site: CAP binding activates transcription in the presence of cAMP. E. coli catabolite activator protein
   9956..9986    +  promoter       lac promoter: promoter for the E. coli lac operon
   9994..10010   +  protein_bind   lac operator: The lac repressor binds to the lac operator to inhibit transcription in E. coli. This inhibition can be relieved by adding lactose or isopropyl-β-D-thiogalactopyranoside (IPTG). lac repressor encoded by lacI
  10055..10073   +  promoter       T3 promoter: promoter for bacteriophage T3 RNA polymerase
