[The description below was written by a language model from this plasmid's Addgene catalogue record and pLannotate feature annotations shown in this document.]
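Description:
TFORF1469 is a third-generation-style, self-inactivating lentiviral expression plasmid built on the pLX_TRC317 backbone and carrying the human transcription factor TOX3 (also known as CAGF9 or TNRC9) as an overexpression payload. It belongs to a barcoded transcription factor ORF collection in which each ORF is paired with a unique 24-bp barcode, so that the factor delivered to a cell can be identified in pooled screens. The barcode is not annotated as a feature in the table. In bacteria the plasmid is maintained through a high-copy ColE1/pUC-type origin and ampicillin resistance (AmpR). An f1 origin and remnants of a lac/lacZα cloning region with T7 and T3 promoters are also present in the backbone. The depositor notes a risk of recombination, which is common for plasmids carrying LTR repeats.

The viral genome is transcribed from an RSV promoter fused to a truncated HIV-1 5' LTR, followed by the Ψ packaging signal, a gag fragment and the RRE for Rev-dependent nuclear export, and it ends in a ΔU3 3' LTR that inactivates LTR-driven transcription after integration. Within this unit, an SV40 early promoter drives puromycin N-acetyltransferase for selecting transduced mammalian cells, and a cPPT/CTS element aids nuclear import of the reverse-transcribed genome. Downstream, the strong constitutive EF-1α promoter drives the TOX3 coding sequence, and a WPRE enhances transcript stability and expression. A short U6 promoter fragment is annotated between the ORF and the WPRE, but the record does not explain its role. The construct is used to produce lentivirus for stable TOX3 overexpression, for example in pooled or arrayed screens of directed cell differentiation.
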