Addgene plasmid #142800: TFORF1469
Purpose: Lentiviral vector for overexpressing transcription factor ORFs with unique 24-bp barcodes. Barcodes facilitate identification of transcription factors in pooled screens.
Depositing lab: Feng Zhang. Depositing organization: Broad Institute. Publication: A transcription factor atlas of directed differentiation. Joung J, Ma S, Tay T, Geiger-Schuller KR, Kirchgatterer PC, Verdine VK, Guo B, Arias-Garcia MA, Allen WE, Singh A, Kuksenko O, Abudayyeh OO, Gootenberg JS, Fu Z, Macrae RK, Buenrostro JD, Regev A, Zhang F. Cell. 2023 Jan 5;186(1):209-229.e26. doi: 10.1016/j.cell.2022.11.026. PubMed 36608654.
Backbone
  Vector backbone: pLX_TRC317
  Backbone manufacturer: Broad Institute Genetic Perturbation Platform
  Backbone size w/o insert (bp): 8264
  Vector type: Mammalian Expression, Lentiviral
  Selectable markers: Puromycin
Growth in bacteria
  Bacterial resistance: Ampicillin, 100 μg/mL
  Growth temperature: 30°C
  Growth strain: NEB Stable
  Copy number: High Copy
Gene/Insert
  Gene/Insert name: TOX3
  Species: H. sapiens (human)
  Insert size (bp): 1832
  Entrez Gene: TOX3 (a.k.a. CAGF9, TNRC9)
  Promoter: EF1a
  Cloning method: Unknown
  Sequencing primers: 5′ GGGTGGAGACTGAAGTTAGGCCAG; 3′ CACATAGCGTAAAAGGAGCAACATAG
Terms and licenses: Academic/Nonprofit Terms; Industry Terms: Not Available to Industry
Depositor comments: NM_001080430,ENST00000219746 . The transcription factor ORF portion of this plasmid was synthesized by Genewiz. Please test multiple small colonies in case of plasmid recombination. To make this collection available in a timely manner, a portion of this collection was not fully sequenced by Addgene. If an Addgene verified full plasmid sequence is not available, please contact us prior to placing an order to request the full sequence.
How to cite: TFORF1469 was a gift from Feng Zhang (Addgene plasmid # 142800 ; http://n2t.net/addgene:142800 ; RRID:Addgene_142800)
