>Addgene plasmid #142800 | TFORF1469 | depositor partial sequence | sequence record 280538 | Insert
ACCGCCACCATGGATGTGAGGTTCTACCCCGCGGCGGCCGGGGACCCTGCCAGCCTGGACTTCGCGCAGT
GCCTGGGGTACTACGGCTACAGCAAGTTTGGAAATAATAATAACTATATGAATATGGCTGAGGCGAACAA
TGCGTTCTTCGCTGCCAGTGAGCAGACATTCCACACACCAAGCCTTGGGGACGAGGAATTCGAAATTCCA
CCAATCACGCCTCCTCCAGAGTCAGACCCTGCCCTAGGCATGCCGGATGTACTGCTACCCTTTCAAGCCC
TCAGCGATCCATTGCCTTCCCAGGGAAGTGAATTCACACCCCAGTTTCCCCCTCAAAGCCTGGACCTCCC
TTCCATTACAATCTCAAGAAATCTCGTGGAACAAGATGGCGTGCTTCATAGCAGTGGGTTGCATATGGAT
CAGAGCCACACACAAGTGTCCCAGTACCGGCAGGATCCCTCCCTGATCATGCGGTCCATCGTCCACATGA
CCGATGCTGCGCGTTCTGGGGTCATGCCTCCTGCCCAGCTCACCACCATCAACCAGTCTCAGCTCAGCGC
CCAGTTGGGGTTGAATTTGGGAGGTGCCAGTATGCCTCACACATCTCCTTCACCTCCAGCAAGCAAATCA
GCCACTCCCTCCCCTTCCAGCTCCATCAATGAAGAGGATGCTGATGAAGCCAACAGAGCCATTGGAGAGA
AAAGAGCTGCTCCAGACTCTGGCAAGAAGCCCAAGACTCCAAAGAAAAAGAAAAAGAAAGATCCCAATGA
GCCACAGAAGCCAGTGTCAGCATATGCCCTGTTTTTCAGAGACACACAGGCTGCAATTAAAGGTCAAAAC
CCCAATGCAACCTTTGGAGAGGTCTCAAAAATTGTAGCATCTATGTGGGACAGCCTTGGAGAAGAACAAA
AGCAGGTATATAAAAGGAAAACAGAAGCTGCCAAAAAAGAATACCTGAAGGCCCTGGCGGCATACAGGGC
CAGCCTCGTTTCTAAGGCTGCTGCTGAGTCAGCAGAAGCCCAGACCATCCGTTCTGTTCAGCAGACCCTG
GCGTCGACCAATCTAACATCCTCTCTCCTTCTCAACACTCCACTGTCTCAACATGGAACAGTGTCAGCAT
CACCTCAGACTCTCCAGCAATCCCTCCCTAGGTCAATCGCTCCCAAACCCTTAACCATGAGACTCCCCAT
GAACCAGATTGTCACATCAGTCACCATTGCAGCCAACATGCCCTCGAACATTGGGGCTCCACTGATAAGC
TCCATGGGAACGACCATGGTTGGCTCAGCACCCTCCACCCAAGTGAGTCCTTCGGTGCAAACCCAGCAGC
ATCAGATGCAATTGCAGCAGCAGCAGCAGCAGCAACAACAACAGATGCAACAGATGCAGCAGCAGCAACT
CCAGCAGCACCAAATGCATCAGCAAATCCAGCAGCAGATGCAGCAGCAGCATTTCCAGCACCACATGCAG
CAGCACCTGCAGCAGCAGCAGCAGCATCTCCAGCAGCAAATTAATCAACAGCAGCTGCAGCAGCAGCTGC
AGCAGCGCCTCCAGCTGCAGCAGCTGCAACACATGCAGCACCAGTCTCAGCCTTCTCCTCGGCAGCACTC
CCCTGTCGCCTCTCAGATAACATCCCCCATCCCTGCCATCGGGAGCCCCCAGCCAGCCTCTCAGCAGCAC
CAGTCGCAAATACAGTCTCAGACACAGACTCAAGTATTATCGCAGGTCAGTATTTTCTAGTAATGAACTA
GTCCGTAACTTGAAAGTATTTCGATTTCTTGGCTTTATATATCTTGTGGAAAGGACGAGGTCAACCTATA
TTGCGATTACTG
