>Addgene plasmid #142800 | TFORF1469 | depositor partial sequence | sequence record 280539 | Barcode
GGTCAACCTATATTGCGATTACTG
